Addgene plasmid #194975: pAAV-hSyn-fDIO-mScarlet-Gphn_C4d
Purpose: AAV vector to drive the Flp-dependent expression of mScarlet-Gphn (isoform C4d) under the control of human Synapsin promoter
Depositing lab: Günter Schwarz. Depositing organization: Universitaet zu Koeln. Publication: Automated Image Analysis Reveals Different Localization of Synaptic Gephyrin C4 Splice Variants. Liebsch F, Eggersmann FR, Merkler Y, Kloppenburg P, Schwarz G. eNeuro. 2023 Jan 4;10(1):ENEURO.0102-22.2022. doi: 10.1523/ENEURO.0102-22.2022. Print 2023 Jan. PubMed 36543537.
Backbone
  Vector backbone: pAAV-MCS
  Backbone manufacturer: Stratagene
  Backbone size w/o insert (bp): 3892
  Vector type: AAV
Growth in bacteria
  Bacterial resistance: Ampicillin, 100 μg/mL
  Growth temperature: 30°C
  Growth strain: NEB Stable
  Copy number: High Copy
Gene/Insert
  Gene/Insert name: mScarlet-Gphn (isoform C4d)
  Species: R. norvegicus (rat), Synthetic
  Entrez Gene: Gphn (a.k.a. Geph)
  Tag / fusion protein: mScarlet (N terminal on insert)
  Cloning method: Gibson Cloning
  Sequencing primers: 5′ CCACGCGAGGCGCGAGATAG; 3′ CCAGCTTGGTTCCCAATAGA
Terms and licenses: Academic/Nonprofit Terms; Industry Terms: Not Available to Industry
How to cite: pAAV-hSyn-fDIO-mScarlet-Gphn_C4d was a gift from Günter Schwarz (Addgene plasmid # 194975 ; http://n2t.net/addgene:194975 ; RRID:Addgene_194975)
