[The description below was written by a language model from this plasmid's Addgene catalogue record and pLannotate feature annotations shown in this document.]
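Description:
pAAV-hSyn-fDIO-mScarlet-Gphn_C4d is an adeno-associated virus transfer plasmid of about 7.2 kb, built on the pAAV-MCS backbone, for Flp-dependent, neuron-restricted expression of a fluorescently labelled gephyrin splice variant. In bacteria it replicates from a high-copy ColE1/pUC-type origin and is selected with ampicillin through the bla gene. An f1 phage origin and small remnants of pBR322 bom and rop sequences are also annotated in the backbone. The expression cassette sits between AAV2 inverted terminal repeats, which are the cis elements needed to package it into recombinant AAV particles. The downstream ITR is annotated in full, whereas the upstream one is detected only as two short fragments. This may reflect annotation or sequencing difficulty across the repeat rather than a real truncation.

Within the ITRs, the human synapsin I promoter confers neuron-specific transcription and a human growth hormone polyadenylation signal terminates it. Between them, the coding sequence lies on the opposite strand to the promoter: mScarlet, a red fluorescent protein, fused through a short linker to the N-terminus of rat gephyrin isoform C4d (the annotation tool matched the closely related mouse protein). The inverted cassette is bracketed by minimal FRT sites in opposing orientation. Next to each is a short segment annotated as a β-globin intron fragment, which may correspond to the second, heterotypic recombinase sites expected in an fDIO design. That identity is not stated in the record. Without Flp, no sense transcript is made. Flp recombinase inverts the cassette into the sense orientation, switching on mScarlet-gephyrin. The construct is suited to visualising the localisation of this postsynaptic scaffold isoform at inhibitory synapses in genetically defined, Flp-expressing neurons.
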