Features (pLannotate 1.2.2; 21 found; start..end, strand, type, name):
    199..248     -  misc_feature   bom (fragment): basis of mobility region from pBR322
    350..385     -  CDS            rop (fragment): Rop protein, which maintains plasmids at low copy number; rop
    480..584     +  promoter       AmpR promoter: bla
    585..1445    +  CDS            AmpR: β-lactamase; bla; confers resistance to ampicillin, carbenicillin, and related antibiotics
   1616..2204    +  rep_origin     ori: high-copy-number ColE1/pMB1/pBR322/pUC origin of replication
   2277..2304    +  repeat_region  AAV2 ITR (fragment): inverted terminal repeat of adeno-associated virus serotype 2 inverted
   2333..2360    +  repeat_region  AAV2 ITR (fragment): inverted terminal repeat of adeno-associated virus serotype 2 inverted
   2440..2887    +  promoter       hSyn promoter: human synapsin I promoter; confers neuron-specific expression (Kügler et al., 2003)
   2901..2918    +  misc_feature   MCS (fragment): pUC18/19 multiple cloning site
   2925..2958    +  protein_bind   FRT (minimal): supports FLP-mediated excision but not integration (Turan and Bode, 2011) FLP recombinase from the Saccharomyces cerevisiae 2μ plasmid
   2959..3008    -  intron         β-globin intron (fragment): internally truncated intron from human β-globin
   3054..5324    -  CDS            Gphn (sequence partly withheld): GEPH_MOUSE - Experimental evidence at protein level: Swiss-Prot protein existence level 1. Has also a catalytic activity and catalyzes two steps in the biosynthesis of the molybdenum cofactor. In the first step, molybdopterin is adenylated. Subsequently, molybdate is inserted into adenylated molybdopterin and AMP is released. From Mus musculus (Mouse).
   5325..5343    -  misc_feature   MCS (fragment): multiple cloning site
   5349..6044    -  CDS            mScarlet: mScarlet is a basic (constitutively fluorescent) red fluorescent protein published in 2016, derived from synthetic construct. It has moderate acid sensitivity.
   6057..6090    -  protein_bind   FRT (minimal): supports FLP-mediated excision but not integration (Turan and Bode, 2011) FLP recombinase from the Saccharomyces cerevisiae 2μ plasmid
   6091..6141    -  intron         β-globin intron (fragment): internally truncated intron from human β-globin
   6175..6198    +  misc_feature   MCS (fragment): pBluescript multiple cloning site
   6208..6684    +  polyA_signal   hGH poly(A) signal: human growth hormone polyadenylation signal
   6724..6864    +  repeat_region  AAV2 ITR: inverted terminal repeat of adeno-associated virus serotype 2 inverted
   6869..6920    -  misc_feature   bom (fragment): basis of mobility region from pBR322
   6939..198     +  rep_origin     f1 ori (across the origin) (sequence partly withheld): f1 bacteriophage origin of replication; arrow indicates direction of (+) strand synthesis
>Addgene plasmid #194975 | pAAV-hSyn-fDIO-mScarlet-Gphn_C4d | addgene full sequence | sequence record 384103 | Addgene NGS Result
TTTTTCGCCCTTTGACGTTGGAGTCCACGTTCTTT
[37 nt withheld, positions 36-72]
ACTCTATCTCGGGCTATTCTTTTGATTTATAAGGGATTTTGCCGATTTCGGTCTATTGGTTAAAAAATGA
GCTGATTTAACAAAAATTTAACGCGAATTTTAACAAAATATTAACGTTTACAATTTTATGGTGCACTCTC
AGTACAATCTGCTCTGATGCCGCATAGTTAAGCCAGCCCCGACACCCGCCAACACCCGCTGACGCGCCCT
GACGGGCTTGTCTGCTCCCGGCATCCGCTTACAGACAAGCTGTGACCGTCTCCGGGAGCTGCATGTGTCA
GAGGTTTTCACCGTCATCACCGAAACGCGCGAGACGAAAGGGCCTCGTGATACGCCTATTTTTATAGGTT
AATGTCATGATAATAATGGTTTCTTAGACGTCAGGTGGCACTTTTCGGGGAAATGTGCGCGGAACCCCTA
TTTGTTTATTTTTCTAAATACATTCAAATATGTATCCGCTCATGAGACAATAACCCTGATAAATGCTTCA
ATAATATTGAAAAAGGAAGAGTATGAGTATTCAACATTTCCGTGTCGCCCTTATTCCCTTTTTTGCGGCA
TTTTGCCTTCCTGTTTTTGCTCACCCAGAAACGCTGGTGAAAGTAAAAGATGCTGAAGATCAGTTGGGTG
CACGAGTGGGTTACATCGAACTGGATCTCAACAGCGGTAAGATCCTTGAGAGTTTTCGCCCCGAAGAACG
TTTTCCAATGATGAGCACTTTTAAAGTTCTGCTATGTGGCGCGGTATTATCCCGTATTGACGCCGGGCAA
GAGCAACTCGGTCGCCGCATACACTATTCTCAGAATGACTTGGTTGAGTACTCACCAGTCACAGAAAAGC
ATCTTACGGATGGCATGACAGTAAGAGAATTATGCAGTGCTGCCATAACCATGAGTGATAACACTGCGGC
CAACTTACTTCTGACAACGATCGGAGGACCGAAGGAGCTAACCGCTTTTTTGCACAACATGGGGGATCAT
GTAACTCGCCTTGATCGTTGGGAACCGGAGCTGAATGAAGCCATACCAAACGACGAGCGTGACACCACGA
TGCCTGTAGCAATGGCAACAACGTTGCGCAAACTATTAACTGGCGAACTACTTACTCTAGCTTCCCGGCA
ACAATTAATAGACTGGATGGAGGCGGATAAAGTTGCAGGACCACTTCTGCGCTCGGCCCTTCCGGCTGGC
TGGTTTATTGCTGATAAATCTGGAGCCGGTGAGCGTGGGTCTCGCGGTATCATTGCAGCACTGGGGCCAG
ATGGTAAGCCCTCCCGTATCGTAGTTATCTACACGACGGGGAGTCAGGCAACTATGGATGAACGAAATAG
ACAGATCGCTGAGATAGGTGCCTCACTGATTAAGCATTGGTAACTGTCAGACCAAGTTTACTCATATATA
CTTTAGATTGATTTAAAACTTCATTTTTAATTTAAAAGGATCTAGGTGAAGATCCTTTTTGATAATCTCA
TGACCAAAATCCCTTAACGTGAGTTTTCGTTCCACTGAGCGTCAGACCCCGTAGAAAAGATCAAAGGATC
TTCTTGAGATCCTTTTTTTCTGCGCGTAATCTGCTGCTTGCAAACAAAAAAACCACCGCTACCAGCGGTG
GTTTGTTTGCCGGATCAAGAGCTACCAACTCTTTTTCCGAAGGTAACTGGCTTCAGCAGAGCGCAGATAC
CAAATACTGTTCTTCTAGTGTAGCCGTAGTTAGGCCACCACTTCAAGAACTCTGTAGCACCGCCTACATA
CCTCGCTCTGCTAATCCTGTTACCAGTGGCTGCTGCCAGTGGCGATAAGTCGTGTCTTACCGGGTTGGAC
TCAAGACGATAGTTACCGGATAAGGCGCAGCGGTCGGGCTGAACGGGGGGTTCGTGCACACAGCCCAGCT
TGGAGCGAACGACCTACACCGAACTGAGATACCTACAGCGTGAGCTATGAGAAAGCGCCACGCTTCCCGA
AGGGAGAAAGGCGGACAGGTATCCGGTAAGCGGCAGGGTCGGAACAGGAGAGCGCACGAGGGAGCTTCCA
GGGGGAAACGCCTGGTATCTTTATAGTCCTGTCGGGTTTCGCCACCTCTGACTTGAGCGTCGATTTTTGT
GATGCTCGTCAGGGGGGCGGAGCCTATGGAAAAACGCCAGCAACGCGGCCTTTTTACGGTTCCTGGCCTT
TTGCTGGCCTTTTGCTCACATGTCCTGCAGGCAGCTGCGCGCTCGCTCGCTCACTGAGGCCGCCCGGGCG
TCGGGCGACCTTTGGTCGCCCGGCCTCAGTGAGCGAGCGAGCGCGCAGAGAGGGAGTGGCCAACTCCATC
ACTAGGGGTTCCTGCGGCCGCACGCGTGTGTCTAGACTGCAGAGGGCCCTGCGTATGAGTGCAAGTGGGT
TTTAGGACCAGGATGAGGCGGGGTGGGGGTGCCTACCTGACGACCGACCCCGACCCACTGGACAAGCACC
CAACCCCCATTCCCCAAATTGCGCATCCCCTATCAGAGAGGGGGAGGGGAAACAGGATGCGGCGAGGCGC
GTGCGCACTGCCAGCTTCAGCACCGCGGACAGTGCCTTCGCCCCCGCCTGGCGGCGCGCGCCACCGCCGC
CTCAGCACTGAAGGCGCGCTGACGTCACTCGCCGGTCCCCCGCAAACTCCCCTTCCCGGCCACCTTGGTC
GCGTCCGCGCCGCCGCCGGCCCAGCCGGACCGCACCACGCGAGGCGCGAGATAGGGGGGCACGGGCGCGA
CCATCTGCGCTGCGGCGCCGGCGACTCAGCGCTGCCTCAGTCTGCGGTGGGCAGCGGAGGAGTCGTGTCG
TGCCTGAGAGCGCAGTCGAGAAGGTACCGGATCCTCTAGAGTCGACTCCGGAGAAGTTCCTATTCTCTAG
AAAGTATAGGAACTTCGCAGAATGGTAGCTGGATTGTAGCTGCTATTAGCAATATGAAACCTCTTAGAAG
TTCCTATTCTTCAAAAGGTATAGGAACTTCGGCGCGCCTCATAGCCGTCCGATGACCATGACGTCCACCA
CCTCGCCTTTGTGAAGTTCCACATACTGCTCTGTCTTTGGAGGTAGCATCAGCAATCCATTGGCACTGCG
CATGCTCATCAGACGGCTGCTCATCTGATTACCTGTACTCTGGGCCCAGGGCAGTGGTTCTTGGTGATGC
CAAGTCAGTATACACCGGTGGTATTCTGGGCGAGGGTCCAGCTTTACGTCACATGATAACCTAGCTTTGA
TGATGGTTGG
[465 nt withheld, positions 3303-3767]
AAACTTATTAACTTCAACTTCTGTGACACCTACAGTTGCAAGGAGACCAATTTCTGAAGGGCCCATATGG
GTTCCTTTTGCCAAAACACACTCCCCTCTTTTAATGTCGTGGCCGATGGGTCTGATGTCTTGGCCTGGCC
GAGCTTGCACCAGAATTCGCACTTCAAGTTCTTCAGTACCATCATCTGATTCCCTGATGAGTTCAGTATC
TTCAACTTGCACTACTGCATCAGCACCGCAGGGGATTGGAGCACCTGTTGTAACCCGCATCACTTGTCCG
GGCATTACTGTCTGAGTTGGCTGTTCACCAGCTTGGGATTCCCCAATGATGAAACGATCTCCTGGACCAT
CAGCAGCTCGAACAGCATAGCCATCTTTTACTGATGCTGGGAATGGGGGTAGGTTGTCTTTTGCATACAC
ATCTTGAGCAAGGACTCGCCCCATTCCATCTCGGTAATTGATGATTTCTGTACCAAGCACCGGAGTCATC
TCCAGAACTGTAATGAAGGCTTTGTCCATAGACGTCAGAGGAAAAGGAGACATGCGATGTCTTCTAGCCA
CCTTGGTGATATCTACAGCACTGTGACTGGCTCTTAGAATGTTCTCCTTGCTGCTGCACCTGGACTGGAC
TCTTAAGTCGTAGCCTCTACTCCTCCAGAGTTCATCTTTAAGCCCTTCCAATCTAGAGTGGAGTTTTGGT
GTTGGACAAGAAGCTGTAGAGAGGCGAGATGTAGCCTGGGCACGGGGCGACTCTGAAGGAGTAGTGCTAA
GGGAGGCTGTGTCTCGTGGGAGCACCTGAACGCCACGAGAAATGATGGAGTCTGGAATCTTTGCAGCAAG
AGCTGCTGCAGTAATATGTGATGAGGAACTATCTTCTGTCGAAGCTACACCACTGTCTTTCTTTTCTTCT
TCCTCCTCTTCACACTGAACTCCTTTGTCTTCTGTCTGCTTATGTGGGCTAGTTGTAGGAGGTGGAGAAA
GAGGAGGTGGTGGGGAAGGTAAATCTTCAAGTTCATCATGCACCTCCTTTACTTTTACAATGGCATCACG
TAAAAGGTCAATGGCATGAGGTAGAGCTGGCAGTATGAACTGAAAGCATTCCTGAGATCCTTTCTTGCTA
CCAGGCAGGTTAATTATCAGAGTTTTCCCTCTTATTCCACACACTGGTCTAGAGAGCATGCCCAGAGGTG
TAACATTAAGTGATCCCATCAGCATTGCCAGGGCCATCCCTGGCGCTTCCCGTTCTATTACTTCTTTTGT
GGCCTCTGGAGTGACATCTCGTGGTGCAAACCCTGTTCCGCCAGTTGTTAATATCAAATTAAGTTCCTTC
TCATCACACCAGTCTATGAGTGTTTCCTTGATTTCTTCTATTTCATCTGGTACTATCTTGTATGCTGATA
TAGTCCCACCCAACAAAGAAGGATCCTGGACGAGATCTTTTAGATTTATCCCACTGCGGTCTTCTGCAAG
ATTCCTGAAGCAGCTATCACTCACTGTGAGGACTCCGACACGGATTTGATGGTCGTGGTTTGTGAGGATC
ATTCCCTCGGTCGCCATGCTCGAGATCTGAGTCCGGCCGGACTTGTACAGCTCGTCCATGCCGCCGGTGG
AGTGGCGGCCCTCGGAGCGTTCGTACTGTTCCACCACGGTGTAGTCCTCGTTGTGGGAGGTGATGTCCAA
CTTGCGGTCCACGTTGTAGGCGCCGGGCATCTGCACGGGCTTCTTGGCCTTGTAGGTGGTCTTGAAGTCC
GCCAGGTAGCGCCCGCCGTCCTTCAGGCGCAGGGCCATCTTAATGTCGCCCTTCAGCACGCCGTCCTCGG
GGTACAACCGCTCGGTGGACGCTTCCCAGCCCATTGTCTTCTTCTGCATTACGGGGCCGTCAGGAGGGAA
GTTGGTGCCGCGGAGCTTCACCTTGTAGATCAGGGTGCCGTCCTCCAGGGAGGTGTCCTGGGTCACGGTC
ACGGCGCCGCCGTCCTCGAAGTTCATCACGCGCTCCCACTTGAAGCCCTCGGGGAAGGACTGCTTATAGT
AGTCGGGGATGTCGGCGGGGTGCTTGGTGAAGGCCCTGGAGCCGTACATGAACTGAGGGGACAGGATGTC
CCAGGAGAAGGGCAGGGGGCCACCCTTGGTCACCTTCAGCTTGGCGGTCTGGGTGCCCTCGTAGGGGCGG
CCCTCGCCCTCGCCCTCGATCTCGAACTCGTGGCCGTTCATGGAGCCCTCCATGTGCACCTTGAACCGCA
TGAACTCCTTGATCACTGCCTCGCCCTTGCTCACCATGGTGGCGCTAGCGAAGTTCCTATACTTTCTAGA
GAATAGGAACTTCTTGCCTTAACCCAGAAATTATCACTGTTATTCTTTAGAATGGTGCAAAGAGAAGTTC
CTATACCTTTTGAAGAATAGGAACTTCGAATTCGATATCAAGCTTATCGATGAGATCTACGGGTGGCATC
CCTGTGACCCCTCCCCAGTGCCTCTCCTGGCCCTGGAAGTTGCCACTCCAGTGCCCACCAGCCTTGTCCT
AATAAAATTAAGTTGCATCATTTTGTCTGACTAGGTGTCCTTCTATAATATTATGGGGTGGAGGGGGGTG
GTATGGAGCAAGGGGCAAGTTGGGAAGACAACCTGTAGGGCCTGCGGGGTCTATTGGGAACCAAGCTGGA
GTGCAGTGGCACAATCTTGGCTCACTGCAATCTCCGCCTCCTGGGTTCAAGCGATTCTCCTGCCTCAGCC
TCCCGAGTTGTTGGGATTCCAGGCATGCATGACCAGGCTCAGCTAATTTTTGTTTTTTTGGTAGAGACGG
GGTTTCACCATATTGGCCAGGCTGGTCTCCAACTCCTAATCTCAGGTGATCTACCCACCTTGGCCTCCCA
AATTGCTGGGATTACAGGCGTGAACCACTGCTCCCTTCCCTGTCCTTCTGATTTTGTAGGTAACCACGTG
CGGACCGAGCGGCCGCAGGAACCCCTAGTGATGGAGTTGGCCACTCCCTCTCTGCGCGCTCGCTCGCTCA
CTGAGGCCGGGCGACCAAAGGTCGCCCGACGCCCGGGCTTTGCCCGGGCGGCCTCAGTGAGCGAGCGAGC
GCGCAGCTGCCTGCAGGGGCGCCTGATGCGGTATTTTCTCCTTACGCATCTGTGCGGTATTTCACACCGC
ATA
[95 nt withheld, positions 6921-7015]
T
[46 nt withheld, positions 7017-7062]
C
[133 nt withheld, positions 7064-7196]
